>Addgene plasmid #226481 | POC1540 | addgene full sequence | sequence record 463791 | Addgene NGS Result
CACTCTGTGGTGCAGTACCTCTCACGACTTGGTCTCGATGGCAAATTATCTTAAAACTGGGGAAAACTTT
TTCATGTTCAGATTTTAAAAAAAACCTATAATCACTGACATGTCCAATTTCTGATTTTTCAAATAAGATA
GATTTCTTGTCTGCAACAATAAAACAGCCTCCCAGAAACATCACTGGATCTTACTCAGTCACAAACCACC
CTCCCCAACCCTAGAGTAGCCACTCCTGATTTCTAACACAGATAAGTTCTGCCAGTTCCAGTTGAATGGC
ATTATACAGTCACCATCATGCTCCTGGGTCTCATCATCCTGCTGTGTGTGGTCATAGCCTATTCACTCCC
ATGGCTGTCCAATGCTCCACTTTATAAATAGCTCACATTTCTTGTCCCTTTGCTGTTGATAGACAATTGT
GTTATATCCAGATTTTACAAATCGTGACACGCAAATGTTGCAGCCTTGTTTGTAACAGTGAAAAATTGAA
AACAACCTGGAAGTCCAGTGATGGGAAAATGAATATATTTCTGTCTTTTGGGGAACCCAAAGCAGGTTCC
AAGACTGCAATTTCAGTGAAAGCAGTCAGTGAATGGCAAACACTTAAAGCAATTTCATGTTTAAGTATAT
AAGCTCTTCATATCTTTTTTTTTTTTTTGACAGAGTTTCGCTCTTGTTACCCTGACGGAGTGCAATGGCA
CAACTTCAGCTCACTGCAACCTCTGACTTCCCAGGTTCAAATGATTCTCCTGCCTCAGGCTCCCATGTAG
CTGGGACTACAGGCACGTGCCACGACGCCTGGCTAATTTTGTGTTTTTGGTGAAGACGGGGTTTCACAAT
GTTGGTCAGGCTGGTCTCAAACTCCTGACCTAAAGTGATCCGCCTGCCTCGGCCTCCCAAAGTGCTGGGA
TTATAGGCTTGTTTGAGATGCCTTTGAGAAATGAAGAAAGTAGAGAGAGAATAAAAGAAAAACTGGCCAG
GCACAGTGGCTCATGCCTGTAATACAGTGGCTCAGCATTTTGGGAGGCAGAGACAGGCAGATACCTTGAG
ATCAGCTTGGGCAACATGGTGAAGCCCCATCTCTACAAAAAATACAAAAGTTAGCTGGGCATTGTGGCGC
ACACCTGTAGTCCCATCTACTCAGGGAGCTGAGATGGAAGGATCAATTGAGCCTGCGAGTTCGAGGCTGC
AGTGAGTTGTGATTGTGCCACTGCACTCCAGCCTGGGTGACAGAAGAGACCTTGTCTCGAAAAAGAAGCC
GAGACCAAGTCGTGAGAGGTACTGCACCACGAAGTGTGCGGCCGCCTTCAGCGGCCGCACGAATAAATAC
CTGTGACGGAAGATCACTTCGCAGAATAAATAAATCCTGGTGTCCCTGTTGATACCGGGAAGCCCTGGGC
CAACTTTTGGCGAAAATGAGACGTTGATCGGCACGTAAGAGGTTCCAACTTTCACCATAATGAAATAAGA
TCACTACCGGGCGTATTTTTTGAGTTATCGAGATTTTCAGGAGCTAAGGAAGCTAAAATGGAGAAAAAAA
TCACTGGATATACCACCGTTGATATATCCCAATGGCATCGTAAAGAACATTTTGAGGCATTTCAGTCAGT
TGCTCAATGTACCTATAACCAGACCGTTCAGCTGGATATTACGGCCTTTTTAAAGACCGTAAAGAAAAAT
AAGCACAAGTTTTATCCGGCCTTTATTCACATTCTTGCCCGCCTGATGAATGCTCATCCGGAGTTCCGTA
TGGCAATGAAAGACGGTGAGCTGGTGATATGGGATAGTGTTCACCCTTGTTACACCGTTTTCCATGAGCA
AACTGAAACGTTTTCATCGCTCTGGAGTGAATACCACGACGATTTCCGGCAGTTTCTACACATATATTCG
CAAGATGTGGCGTGTTACGGTGAAAACCTGGCCTATTTCCCTAAAGGGTTTATTGAGAATATGTTTTTCG
TCTCAGCCAATCCCTGGGTGAGTTTCACCAGTTTTGATTTAAACGTGGCCAATATGGACAACTTCTTCGC
CCCCGTTTTCACCATGGGCAAATATTATACGCAAGGCGACAAGGTGCTGATGCCGCTGGCGATTCAGGTT
CATCATGCCGTTTGTGATGGCTTCCATGTCGGCAGAATGCTTAATGAATTACAACAGTACTGCGATGAGT
GGCAGGGCGGGGCGTAAGAGCCTGTTTAATAAGATGATCTTCTTGAGATCGTTTTGGTCTGCGCGTAATC
TCTTGCTCTGAAAACGAAAAAACCGCCTTGCAGGGCGGTTTTTCGAAGGTTCTCTGAGCTACCAACTCTT
TGAACCGAGGTAACTGGCTTGGAGGAGCGCAGTCACCAAAACTTGTCCTTTCAGTTTAGCCTTAACCGGC
GCATGACTTCAAGACTAACTCCTCTAAATCAATTACCAGTGGCTGCTGCCAGTGGTGCTTTTGCATGTCT
TTCCGGGTTGGACTCAAGACGATAGTTACCGGATAAGGCGCAGCGGTCGGACTGAACGGGGGGTTCGTGC
ATACAGTCCAGCTTGGAGCGAACTGCCTACCCGGAACTGAGTGTCAGGCGTGGAATGAGACAAACGCGGC
CATAACAGCGGAATGACACCGGTAAACCGAAAGGCAGGAACAGGAGAGCGCACGAGGGAGCCGCCAGGGG
GAAACGCCTGGTATCTTTATAGTCCTGTCGGGTTTCGCCACCACTGATTTGAGCGTCAGATTTCGTGATG
CTTGTCAGGGGGGCGGAGCCTATGGAAAAACGGCTTTGCCGCGGCCCTCTCACTTCCCTGTTAAGTATCT
TCCTGGCATCTTCCAGGAAATCTCCGCCCCGTTCGTAAGCCATTTCCGCTCGCCGCAGTCGAACGACCGA
GCGTAGCGAGTCAGTGAGCGAGGAAGCGGAATATATCCTGTATCACATATTCTGCTGACGCACCGGTGCA
GCCTTTTTTCTCCTGCCACATGAAGCACTTCACTGACACCCTCATCAGTGCCAACATAGTAAGCCAGTAT
ACACTCCGCTAGCGCGCAAGCGGCCGCA
Features (pLannotate 1.2.2; 7 found; start..end, strand, type, name):
    730..918     +  CDS            GVQW1 (fragment): GVQW1_HUMAN - Also known as TIGD1L2. Experimental evidence at transcript level: Swiss-Prot protein existence level 2. From Homo sapiens (Human).
   1048..1233    -  CDS            C9orf85 (fragment): CI085_HUMAN - Experimental evidence at protein level: Swiss-Prot protein existence level 1. From Homo sapiens (Human).
   1425..1527    +  promoter       cat promoter: promoter of the E. coli cat gene encoding chloramphenicol acetyltransferase
   1528..2184    +  CDS            cat: CAT_ECOLX - Experimental evidence at protein level: Swiss-Prot protein existence level 1. This enzyme is an effector of chloramphenicol resistance in bacteria. From Escherichia coli. This protein is used as a marker in many commonly used cloning vectors, such as pACYC184.
   2213..2758    +  rep_origin     p15A ori: Plasmids containing the medium-copy-number p15A origin of replication can be propagated in E. coli cells that contain a second plasmid with the ColE1 origin.
   2846..2901    +  rep_origin     RSF ori (fragment): Plasmids containing the RSF 1030 origin of replication can be propagated in E. coli cells that contain additional plasmids with compatible origins.
   3000..3021    -  misc_feature   bom (fragment): basis of mobility region from pBR322
