[The description below was written by a language model from this plasmid's Addgene catalogue record and pLannotate feature annotations shown in this document.]
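Description:
POC1540 (also recorded as pMOLC360_VM_I6) is a small bacterial donor plasmid from the UniClo hierarchical DNA assembly system, built on a self-made pMXLC backbone. Although catalogued as a bacterial expression vector, its stated role is to carry a DNA part rather than to express a protein. It is propagated in E. coli under chloramphenicol selection. The feature table shows the cat promoter driving the chloramphenicol acetyltransferase gene, followed by a p15A origin of replication, which fits the low copy number listed and is compatible with ColE1-type plasmids. Short matches to an RSF origin and to the pBR322 bom region are also annotated, but only as fragments. They are probably sequence similarity within the origin region rather than separate functional elements.

The payload is insert I6, a modified fragment of the human MICA gene of about 1.2 kb, flanked by BsaI type IIS restriction sites. No promoter, tag or reporter is annotated for it. The two partial human CDS hits inside the insert (GVQW1 and C9orf85) are likely automated matches to repetitive or non-coding genomic sequence, not intended coding regions. According to the record, the fragment is meant to be released and assembled into the recipient vector POC1519 (pMOBK360_VM) using site-selective methylation protection. This is a strategy in which methylation of chosen recognition sites controls where the enzyme cuts, allowing scarless assembly without sequence constraints. The sequenced record (3,038 nt) is somewhat longer than the catalogue's total size of 2,919 bp, and the record does not explain the difference.
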