Addgene plasmid #226481: POC1540
Purpose: pMOLC360_VM_I6 (Chloramphenicol R) containing the insert I6 to be assembled in POC1519 (pMOBK360_VM) using the site-selective methylation protection
Depositing lab: Christopher A. O'Callaghan. Depositing organization: University of Oxford. Publication: UniClo: scarless hierarchical DNA assembly without sequence constraint. Flores-Fernandez CN, Lin D, Robins K, O'Callaghan CA. Nucleic Acids Res. 2025 Jun 20;53(12):gkaf548. doi: 10.1093/nar/gkaf548. PubMed 40548934.
Backbone
  Vector backbone: pMXLC
  Backbone manufacturer: Self-made
  Backbone size w/o insert (bp): 1820
  Total vector size (bp): 2919
  Vector type: Bacterial Expression
Growth in bacteria
  Bacterial resistance: Chloramphenicol, 25 μg/mL
  Growth temperature: 37°C
  Growth strain: DH5alpha
  Copy number: Low Copy
Gene/Insert
  Gene/Insert name: DNA fragment flanked by BsaI sites (alt name: MICA gene fragment modified)
  Species: H. sapiens (human)
  Insert size (bp): 1218
Terms and licenses: Academic/Nonprofit Terms; Industry Terms: Not Available to Industry
Depositor comments: The DH10B strain should be used for expression of this plasmid.
How to cite: POC1540 was a gift from Christopher A. O'Callaghan (Addgene plasmid # 226481 ; http://n2t.net/addgene:226481 ; RRID:Addgene_226481)
